>Addgene plasmid #112144 | LUC01 (L/Sec/P) | addgene full sequence | sequence record 214867 | Addgene NGS Result
GACGGATCGGGAGATCTCCCGATCCCCTATGGTGCACTCTCAGTACAATCTGCTCTGATGCCGCATAGTT
AAGCCAGTATCTGCTCCCTGCTTGTGTGTTGGAGGTCGCTGAGTAGTGCGCGAGCAAAATTTAAGCTACA
ACAAGGCAAGGCTTGACCGACAATTGCATGAAGAATCTGCTTAGGGTTAGGCGTTTTGCGCTGCTTCGCG
ATGTACGGGCCAGATATACGCGTTGACATTGATTATTGACTAGTTATTAATAGTAATCAATTACGGGGTC
ATTAGTTCATAGCCCATATATGGAGTTCCGCGTTACATAACTTACGGTAAATGGCCCGCCTGGCTGACCG
CCCAACGACCCCCGCCCATTGACGTCAATAATGACGTATGTTCCCATAGTAACGCCAATAGGGACTTTCC
ATTGACGTCAATGGGTGGAGTATTTACGGTAAACTGCCCACTTGGCAGTACATCAAGTGTATCATATGCC
AAGTACGCCCCCTATTGACGTCAATGACGGTAAATGGCCCGCCTGGCATTATGCCCAGTACATGACCTTA
TGGGACTTTCCTACTTGGCAGTACATCTACGTATTAGTCATCGCTATTACCATGGTGATGCGGTTTTGGC
AGTACATCAATGGGCGTGGATAGCGGTTTGACTCACGGGGATTTCCAAGTCTCCACCCCATTGACGTCAA
TGGGAGTTTGTTTTGGCACCAAAATCAACGGGACTTTCCAAAATGTCGTAACAACTCCGCCCCATTGACG
CAAATGGGCGGTAGGCGTGTACGGTGGGAGGTCTATATAAGCAGAGCTCTCTGGCTAACTAGAGAACCCA
CTGCTTACTGGCTTATCGAAATTAATACGACTCACTATAGGGAGACCCAAGCTGGCTAGTTAAGCTTGGT
ACCGAGCTCGGATCCACTAGTCCAGTGTGGTGGAATTGCCCTTATGGAAGACGCCAAAAACATAAAGAAA
GGCCCGGCGCCATTCTATCCTCTAGAGGATGGAACCGCTGGAGAGCAACTGCATAAGGCTATGAAGAGAT
ACGCCCTGGTTCCTGGAACAATTGCTTTTACAGATGCACATATCGAGGTGAACATCACGTACGCGGAATA
CTTCGAAATGTCCGTTCGGTTGGCAGAAGCTATGAAACGATATGGGCTGAATACAAATCACAGAATCGTC
GTATGCAGTGAAAACTCTCTTCAATTCTTTATGCCGGTGTTGGGCGCGTTATTTATCGGAGTTGCAGTTG
CGCCCGCGAACGACATTTATAATGAACGTGAATTGCTCAACAGTATGAACATTTCGCAGCCTACCGTAGT
GTTTGTTTCCAAAAAGGGGTTGCAAAAAATTTTGAACATGCAAAAAAAATTACCAATAATCCAGAAAATT
ATTATCATGGATTCTAAAACGGATTACCAGGGATTTCAGTCGATGTACACGTTCGTCACATCTCATCTAC
CTCCCGGTTTTAATGAATACGATTTTGTACCAGAGTCCTTTGATCGTGACAAAACAATTGCACTGATAAT
GAATTCCTCTGGATCTACTGGGTTACCTAAGGGTGTGGCCCTTCCGCATAGAACTGCCTGCGTCAGATTC
TCGCATGCCAGAGATCCTATTTTTGGCAATCAAATCATTCCGGATACTGCGATTTTAAGTGTTGTTCCAT
TCCATCACGGTTTTGGAATGTTTACTACACTCGGATATTTGATATGAGGATTTCGAGTCGTCTTAATGTA
TAGATTTGAAGAAGAGCTGTTTTTACGATCCCTTCAGGATTACAAAATTCAAAGTGCGTTGCTAGTACCA
ACCCTATTTTCATTCTTCGCCAAAAGCACTCTGATTGACAAATACGATTTATCTAATTTACACGAAATTG
CTTCTGGGGGCGCACCTCTTTCGAAAGAAGTCGGGGAAGCGGTTGCAAAACGCTTCCATCTTCCAGGGAT
ACGACAAGGATATGGGCTCACTGAGACTACATCAGCTATTCTGATTACACCCGAGGGGGATGATAAACCG
GGCGCGGTCGGTAAAGTTGTTCCATTTTTTGAAGCGAAGGTTGTGGATCTGGATACCGGGAAAACGCTGG
GCGTTAATCAGAGAGGCGAATTATGTGTCAGAGGACCTATGATTATGTCCGGTTATGTAAACAATCCGGA
AGCGACCAACGCCTTGATTGACAAGGATGGATGGCTACATTCTGGAGACATAGCTTACTGGGACGAAGAC
GAACACTTCTTCATAGTTGACCGCTTGAAGTCTTTGATTAAATACAAAGGATATCAGGTGGCCCCCGCTG
AATTGGAATCGATATTGTTACAACACCCCAACATCTTCGACGCGGGCGTGGCAGGTCTTCCCGACGATGA
CGCCGGTGAACTTCCCGCCGCCGTTGTTGTTTTGGAGCACGGAAAGACGATGACGGAAAAAGAGATCGTG
GATTACGTCGCCAGTCAAGTAACAACCGCGAAAAAGTTGCGCGGAGGAGTTGTGTTTGTGGACGAAGTAC
CGAAAGGTCTTACCGGAAAACTCGACGCAAGAAAAATCAGAGAGATCCTCATAAAGGCCAAGAAGGGCGG
AAAGTCCAAATTGTAAAATGTAACTTTAATTAATGGAGCCTTCCACCCCGGCACTCATGACGGTCTGCCT
GAAAACCAGCCCGCTGGTGGGGCAGTCCCGAGGACCTGGCGTGCATCCCCGCCGGAGGAAGGTCCAGAGC
GGCCGCTCGAGTCTAGAGGGCCCGCGGTTCGAAGGTAAGCCTATCCCTAACCCTCTCCTCGGTCTCGATT
CTACGCGTACCGGTCATCATCACCATCACCATTGAGTTTAAACCCGCTGATCAGCCTCGACTGTGCCTTC
TAGTTGCCAGCCATCTGTTGTTTGCCCCTCCCCCGTGCCTTCCTTGACCCTGGAAGGTGCCACTCCCACT
GTCCTTTCCTAATAAAATGAGGAAATTGCATCGCATTGTCTGAGTAGGTGTCATTCTATTCTGGGGGGTG
GGGTGGGGCAGGACAGCAAGGGGGAGGATTGGGAAGACAATAGCAGGCATGCTGGGGATGCGGTGGGCTC
TATGGCTTCTGAGGCGGAAAGAACCAGCTGGGGCTCTAGGGGGTATCCCC
[124 nt withheld, positions 3131-3254]
CGCCGGCTTTCCT
[79 nt withheld, positions 3268-3346]
A
[49 nt withheld, positions 3348-3396]
CCTTTGACGTTGGAGTCCACGTTCTTT
[37 nt withheld, positions 3424-3460]
ACCCTATCTCGGTCTATTCTTTTGATTTATAAGGGATTTTGCCGATTTCGGCCTATTGGTTAAAAAATGA
GCTGATTTAACAAAAATTTAACGCGAATTAATTCTGTGGAATGTGTGTCAGTTAGGGTGTGGAAAGTCCC
CAGGCTCCCCAGCAGGCAGAAGTATGCAAAGCATGCATCTCAATTAGTCAGCAACCAGGTGTGGAAAGTC
CCCAGGCTCCCCAGCAGGCAGAAGTATGCAAAGCATGCATCTCAATTAGTCAGCAACCATAGTCCCGCCC
CTAACTCCGCCCATCCCGCCCCTAACTCCGCCCAGTTCCGCCCATTCTCCGCCCCATGGCTGACTAATTT
TTTTTATTTATGCAGAGGCCGAGGCCGCCTCTGCCTCTGAGCTATTCCAGAAGTAGTGAGGAGGCTTTTT
TGGAGGCCTAGGCTTTTGCAAAAAGCTCCCGGGAGCTTGTATATCCATTTTCGGATCTGATCAAGAGACA
GGATGAGGATCGTTTCGCATGATTGAACAAGATGGATTGCACGCAGGTTCTCCGGCCGCTTGGGTGGAGA
GGCTATTCGGCTATGACTGGGCACAACAGACAATCGGCTGCTCTGATGCCGCCGTGTTCCGGCTGTCAGC
GCAGGGGCGCCCGGTTCTTTTTGTCAAGACCGACCTGTCCGGTGCCCTGAATGAACTGCAGGACGAGGCA
GCGCGGCTATCGTGGCTGGCCACGACGGGCGTTCCTTGCGCAGCTGTGCTCGACGTTGTCACTGAAGCGG
GAAGGGACTGGCTGCTATTGGGCGAAGTGCCGGGGCAGGATCTCCTGTCATCTCACCTTGCTCCTGCCGA
GAAAGTATCCATCATGGCTGATGCAATGCGGCGGCTGCATACGCTTGATCCGGCTACCTGCCCATTCGAC
CACCAAGCGAAACATCGCATCGAGCGAGCACGTACTCGGATGGAAGCCGGTCTTGTCGATCAGGATGATC
TGGACGAAGAGCATCAGGGGCTCGCGCCAGCCGAACTGTTCGCCAGGCTCAAGGCGCGCATGCCCGACGG
CGAGGATCTCGTCGTGACCCATGGCGATGCCTGCTTGCCGAATATCATGGTGGAAAATGGCCGCTTTTCT
GGATTCATCGACTGTGGCCGGCTGGGTGTGGCGGACCGCTATCAGGACATAGCGTTGGCTACCCGTGATA
TTGCTGAAGAGCTTGGCGGCGAATGGGCTGACCGCTTCCTCGTGCTTTACGGTATCGCCGCTCCCGATTC
GCAGCGCATCGCCTTCTATCGCCTTCTTGACGAGTTCTTCTGAGCGGGACTCTGGGGTTCGCGAAATGAC
CGACCAAGCGACGCCCAACCTGCCATCACGAGATTTCGATTCCACCGCCGCCTTCTATGAAAGGTTGGGC
TTCGGAATCGTTTTCCGGGACGCCGGCTGGATGATCCTCCAGCGCGGGGATCTCATGCTGGAGTTCTTCG
CCCACCCCAACTTGTTTATTGCAGCTTATAATGGTTACAAATAAAGCAATAGCATCACAAATTTCACAAA
TAAAGCATTTTTTTCACTGCATTCTAGTTGTGGTTTGTCCAAACTCATCAATGTATCTTATCATGTCTGT
ATACCGTCGACCTCTAGCTAGAGCTTGGCGTAATCATGGTCATAGCTGTTTCCTGTGTGAAATTGTTATC
CGCTCACAATTCCACACAACATACGAGCCGGAAGCATAAAGTGTAAAGCCTGGGGTGCCTAATGAGTGAG
CTAACTCACATTAATTGCGTTGCGCTCACTGCCCGCTTTCCAGTCGGGAAACCTGTCGTGCCAGCTGCAT
TAATGAATCGGCCAACGCGCGGGGAGAGGCGGTTTGCGTATTGGGCGCTCTTCCGCTTCCTCGCTCACTG
ACTCGCTGCGCTCGGTCGTTCGGCTGCGGCGAGCGGTATCAGCTCACTCAAAGGCGGTAATACGGTTATC
CACAGAATCAGGGGATAACGCAGGAAAGAACATGTGAGCAAAAGGCCAGCAAAAGGCCAGGAACCGTAAA
AAGGCCGCGTTGCTGGCGTTTTTCCATAGGCTCCGCCCCCCTGACGAGCATCACAAAAATCGACGCTCAA
GTCAGAGGTGGCGAAACCCGACAGGACTATAAAGATACCAGGCGTTTCCCCCTGGAAGCTCCCTCGTGCG
CTCTCCTGTTCCGACCCTGCCGCTTACCGGATACCTGTCCGCCTTTCTCCCTTCGGGAAGCGTGGCGCTT
TCTCATAGCTCACGCTGTAGGTATCTCAGTTCGGTGTAGGTCGTTCGCTCCAAGCTGGGCTGTGTGCACG
AACCCCCCGTTCAGCCCGACCGCTGCGCCTTATCCGGTAACTATCGTCTTGAGTCCAACCCGGTAAGACA
CGACTTATCGCCACTGGCAGCAGCCACTGGTAACAGGATTAGCAGAGCGAGGTATGTAGGCGGTGCTACA
GAGTTCTTGAAGTGGTGGCCTAACTACGGCTACACTAGAAGAACAGTATTTGGTATCTGCGCTCTGCTGA
AGCCAGTTACCTTCGGAAAAAGAGTTGGTAGCTCTTGATCCGGCAAACAAACCACCGCTGGTAGCGGTGG
TTTTTTTGTTTGCAAGCAGCAGATTACGCGCAGAAAAAAAGGATCTCAAGAAGATCCTTTGATCTTTTCT
ACGGGGTCTGACGCTCAGTGGAACGAAAACTCACGTTAAGGGATTTTGGTCATGAGATTATCAAAAAGGA
TCTTCACCTAGATCCTTTTAAATTAAAAATGAAGTTTTAAATCAATCTAAAGTATATATGAGTAAACTTG
GTCTGACAGTTACCAATGCTTAATCAGTGAGGCACCTATCTCAGCGATCTGTCTATTTCGTTCATCCATA
GTTGCCTGACTCCCCGTCGTGTAGATAACTACGATACGGGAGGGCTTACCATCTGGCCCCAGTGCTGCAA
TGATACCGCGAGACCCACGCTCACCGGCTCCAGATTTATCAGCAATAAACCAGCCAGCCGGAAGGGCCGA
GCGCAGAAGTGGTCCTGCAACTTTATCCGCCTCCATCCAGTCTATTAATTGTTGCCGGGAAGCTAGAGTA
AGTAGTTCGCCAGTTAATAGTTTGCGCAACGTTGTTGCCATTGCTACAGGCATCGTGGTGTCACGCTCGT
CGTTTGGTATGGCTTCATTCAGCTCCGGTTCCCAACGATCAAGGCGAGTTACATGATCCCCCATGTTGTG
CAAAAAAGCGGTTAGCTCCTTCGGTCCTCCGATCGTTGTCAGAAGTAAGTTGGCCGCAGTGTTATCACTC
ATGGTTATGGCAGCACTGCATAATTCTCTTACTGTCATGCCATCCGTAAGATGCTTTTCTGTGACTGGTG
AGTACTCAACCAAGTCATTCTGAGAATAGTGTATGCGGCGACCGAGTTGCTCTTGCCCGGCGTCAATACG
GGATAATACCGCGCCACATAGCAGAACTTTAAAAGTGCTCATCATTGGAAAACGTTCTTCGGGGCGAAAA
CTCTCAAGGATCTTACCGCTGTTGAGATCCAGTTCGATGTAACCCACTCGTGCACCCAACTGATCTTCAG
CATCTTTTACTTTCACCAGCGTTTCTGGGTGAGCAAAAACAGGAAGGCAAAATGCCGCAAAAAAGGGAAT
AAGGGCGACACGGAAATGTTGAATACTCATACTCTTCCTTTTTCAATATTATTGAAGCATTTATCAGGGT
TATTGTCTCATGAGCGGATACATATTTGAATGTATTTAGAAAAATAAACAAATAGGGGTTCCGCGCACAT
TTCCCCGAAAAGTGCCACCTGACGTC
Features (pLannotate 1.2.2; 22 found; start..end, strand, type, name):
     28..80      -  misc_feature   bom (fragment): basis of mobility region from pBR322
    235..614     +  enhancer       CMV enhancer: human cytomegalovirus immediate early enhancer
    615..818     +  promoter       CMV promoter: human cytomegalovirus (CMV) immediate early promoter
    814..847     +  LTR            5' LTR (truncated) (fragment): truncated 5' long terminal repeat (LTR) from HIV-1
    863..881     +  promoter       T7 promoter: promoter for bacteriophage T7 RNA polymerase
    954..2606    +  CDS            luciferase: firefly luciferase; luc
   2637..2702    +  ncRNA          SECIS 1: Accession: RF00031 - Selenocysteine insertion sequence 1
   2764..2805    +  CDS            V5 tag: epitope tag from simian virus 5
   2861..3085    +  polyA_signal   bGH poly(A) signal: bovine growth hormone polyadenylation signal
   3089..3110    +  promoter       SV40 promoter (fragment): SV40 enhancer and early promoter
   3131..3559    +  rep_origin     f1 ori (sequence partly withheld): f1 bacteriophage origin of replication; arrow indicates direction of (+) strand synthesis
   3573..3902    +  promoter       SV40 promoter: SV40 enhancer and early promoter
   3969..4760    +  CDS            neo: KKA2_KLEPN - Also known as kan, nptII. Experimental evidence at protein level: Swiss-Prot protein existence level 1. Resistance to kanamycin, neomycin, paromomycin, ribostamycin, butirosin and gentamicin B. From Klebsiella pneumoniae.
   4786..4944    +  CDS            ble (fragment): BLE_KLEPN - Experimental evidence at protein level: Swiss-Prot protein existence level 1. Binding protein with a strong affinity to the bleomycin family of antibiotics. Binds to CL990; an antimitotic-antibiotic compound. From Klebsiella pneumoniae.
   4939..5060    +  polyA_signal   SV40 poly(A) signal: SV40 polyadenylation signal
   5133..5149    -  protein_bind   lac operator: The lac repressor binds to the lac operator to inhibit transcription in E. coli. This inhibition can be relieved by adding lactose or isopropyl-β-D-thiogalactopyranoside (IPTG). lac repressor encoded by lacI
   5157..5187    -  promoter       lac promoter: promoter for the E. coli lac operon
   5202..5223    -  protein_bind   CAP binding site: CAP binding activates transcription in the presence of cAMP. E. coli catabolite activator protein
   5236..5328    -  CDS            lacI (fragment): lac repressor; lacI; The lac repressor binds to the lac operator to inhibit transcription in E. coli. This inhibition can be relieved by adding lactose or isopropyl-β-D-thiogalactopyranoside (IPTG).
   5511..6099    -  rep_origin     ori: high-copy-number ColE1/pMB1/pBR322/pUC origin of replication
   6270..7130    -  CDS            AmpR: β-lactamase; bla; confers resistance to ampicillin, carbenicillin, and related antibiotics
   7131..7235    -  promoter       AmpR promoter: bla
