[The description below was written by a language model from this plasmid's Addgene catalogue record and pLannotate feature annotations shown in this document.]
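Description:
LUC01 (L/Sec/P) is a mammalian expression plasmid built on pcDNA3.1 by TOPO cloning, designed to test how replacing a cysteine with selenocysteine affects firefly luciferase activity. It is propagated in E. coli as a high-copy plasmid through a ColE1/pUC-type origin with ampicillin selection (AmpR under its own bla promoter). It also carries an f1 origin for single-stranded DNA production. An SV40 early promoter drives a neomycin phosphotransferase gene followed by an SV40 polyadenylation signal, the standard arrangement for G418 selection of stably transfected mammalian cells. Short hits annotated as HIV-1 LTR, ble, lacI and bom are fragments that probably reflect backbone sequence similarity rather than functional elements.

The payload is the Photinus pyralis luciferase coding region placed downstream of the CMV immediate-early enhancer and promoter. A T7 promoter between them also allows in vitro transcription. Codon 258, normally cysteine, has been changed to specify selenocysteine. Selenocysteine is encoded by UGA, which would otherwise terminate translation, so full-length enzyme depends on recoding of that codon. This recoding is directed by the wild-type SECIS (selenocysteine insertion sequence) stem-loop from rat PHGPx (Gpx4), which the feature table places just after the luciferase reading frame, in the 3' UTR. A bovine growth hormone polyadenylation signal ends the transcript. The vector's V5 epitope sequence lies downstream of the SECIS and so is unlikely to be part of the translated protein. Luciferase activity from this construct reports both whether the selenocysteine-substituted enzyme is active and how efficiently mammalian systems incorporate selenocysteine.
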