Addgene plasmid #112144: LUC01 (L/Sec/P)
Purpose: Mammalian expression vector to test the effect of substituting selenocysteine for Cys on luciferase enzyme activity
Depositing lab: Paul Copeland. Depositing organization: Rutgers, The State University of New Jersey. Publication: Efficiency of mammalian selenocysteine incorporation. Mehta A, Rebsch CM, Kinzy SA, Fletcher JE, Copeland PR. J Biol Chem. 2004 Sep 3;279(36):37852-9. doi: 10.1074/jbc.M404639200. Epub 2004 Jun 30. PubMed 15229221.
Backbone
  Vector backbone: pcDNA3.1
  Vector type: Mammalian Expression
Growth in bacteria
  Bacterial resistance: Ampicillin, 100 μg/mL
  Growth temperature: 37°C
  Growth strain: DH5alpha
  Copy number: High Copy
Gene/Insert
  Gene/Insert name: Luciferase coding region with Cysteine 258 mutated to selenocysteine (U) and wild-type PHGPx SECIS in the 3' UTR
  Species: R. norvegicus (rat); Photinus pyralis
  Mutation: Cysteine 258 mutated to selenocysteine (U)
  Entrez Gene: Gpx4 (a.k.a. Gshpx-4, Phgpx, gpx-4, snGpx)
  Cloning method: TOPO Cloning
Terms and licenses: Academic/Nonprofit Terms; Industry Terms: Not Available to Industry
How to cite: LUC01 (L/Sec/P) was a gift from Paul Copeland (Addgene plasmid # 112144 ; http://n2t.net/addgene:112144 ; RRID:Addgene_112144)
